>Addgene plasmid #202105 | pL0_AC-BCA | addgene full sequence | sequence record 405428 | Addgene NGS Result
ATGCCTGCAAGTCGACTCTAGAGGAGCGGTGATCACAGGCAGCAACGCTCTGTCATCGTTACAATCAACA
TGCTACCCTCCGCGAGATCATCCGTGTTTCAAACCCGGCAGCTTAGTTGCCGTTCTTCCGAATAGCATCG
GTAACATGAGCAAAGTCTGCCGCCTTACAACGGCTCTCCCGCTGACGCCGTCCCGGACTGATGGGCTGCC
TGTATCGAGTGGTGATTTTGTGCCGAGCTCATTACTCGCATCCATTCTCAGGCTGTCTCGTCTCGTCTCA
GGTCTCAGGAGTGTGTACGATCCAGAGCATCCACTACTCCCATCTTGATAACATTCTCACCAGCAGAAAT
CTTGCGTTCCAATTCCATCAAGGTAACTGCTGCTGATCGACAAGGTATAGCAACTACCTTTCCTAAAATG
TCAACACCGGGAGCAGCTGATAGAATCGATGGTGCACGAATAAATACTCCAGGAAAAGAACCACTCTGCT
CCATGCCGGGTGGTGAAGGTGTTTCCATTTCAAAACTCGACACCTGAGAACCAAAGTAATTTCGGCACAC
TGTGATATCTATACCACCAATGAGTGCCTGGCCGTCTTCAATCACCGCGGAGGTTCCCACGCACTTGTCA
GCAAGTAAAATCATCCCAGCACAAGTCCCCCACGTTGGTTTAGATCGTGAGAATTCCCGCAAAGCTTCCC
ACATGGTTTTTCCGGACGAATCTTTCCCAGATGAGGTTCCGATCAATCCCATGGCGGTGGATTCTCCACC
TGGCAATACGATGCCATCGAGGCCTTCCAAATTCATGGGAGTCCGTACCTACAGAAGAAAACAAGATAAA
CATAAAATAAGATCGATTCGTAGCCAGAGGCAAATGATCGATCAACATTGGTGCAACTCAATGTCGCGTC
TCGTACCTGCACTGTTCGGCAACCAACCGCTTCCAAGCATTTTTGATGATCTTCAAACGCGCCTTGAACA
GCAAGAACCCCAATGAGAGGCTCTGCCATTTTAGCCACGGATCTTTGATAGCCTCTGAACCGCTTCGTGA
GGGATGTTGACAAAAATACCCTTACCTGAACCTCCCGCTTCTTATGATGGCAATTGCCAAACTTCCTCGG
TCGGTTTCGGAATGCCGACTCGTAGGTACCGCATAGTCGTGCAAAAGTTTCGTCTCACTCGTGAGACATC
GACAGGCGAGATGTCTCCGGCCCCACCCTACTAGTATCAATGATCAGAATCGATCAAGCGCTGCCTGACG
CAGAACGACATCTGACTTCGATCTTGACCAAAGACACTGAAGATTTAACAATTATGCGTCATCGATGAGT
CACATTATACACTTCAAGATTTCAGCTTCCTTTTCTGGAAGACGTCAGCAGAGTGAATTCGAAGACAAGT
AGAAGACTTCGACTTACCAATGACTTCTATATCGCTTTCATATCTATAAATTGTAATACAGAGTGGACGA
TGATAAATGAACTTCCTTTAACGGTTTTAAAAAACGTATTTAAGGGATATTATCATCAAGATACCCGGAA
AGGTGACGTTTTTCCTCGAATACGTCACGATGCCGTAGGGAGTGACGCACGAGCTTCATCATCGATCTTG
ACGGCAAAATACATTCTCACAGCTCACCGACCATCTTGAAACTGTTTCATCACAATTCCTAGCAGAAAAT
CATCGAAACAAATGCGAGACCACCAGGATACATAGATTACCACAACTCCGAGCCCTTCCACCCACAGAAT
CAGGGGATAACGCAGGAAAGAACATGTGAGCAAAAGGCCAGCAAAAGGCCAGGAACCGTAAAAAGGCCGC
GTTGCTGGCGTTTTTCCATAGGCTCCGCCCCCCTGACGAGCATCACAAAAATCGACGCTCAAGTCAGAGG
TGGCGAAACCCGACAGGACTATAAAGATACCAGGCGTTTCCCCCTGGAAGCTCCCTCGTGCGCTCTCCTG
TTCCGACCCTGCCGCTTACCGGATACCTGTCCGCCTTTCTCCCTTCGGGAAGCGTGGCGCTTTCTCATAG
CTCACGCTGTAGGTATCTCAGTTCGGTGTAGGTCGTTCGCTCCAAGCTGGGCTGTGTGCACGAACCCCCC
GTTCAGCCCGACCGCTGCGCCTTATCCGGTAACTATCGTCTTGAGTCCAACCCGGTAAGACACGACTTAT
CGCCACTGGCAGCAGCCACTGGTAACAGGATTAGCAGAGCGAGGTATGTAGGCGGTGCTACAGAGTTCTT
GAAGTGGTGGCCTAACTACGGCTACACTAGAAGAACAGTATTTGGTATCTGCGCTCTGCTGAAGCCAGTT
ACCTTCGGAAAAAGAGTTGGTAGCTCTTGATCCGGCAAACAAACCACCGCTGGTAGCGGTGGTTTTTTTG
TTTGCAAGCAGCAGATTACGCGCAGAAAAAAAGGATCTCAAGAAGATCCTTTGATCTTTTCTACGGGGTC
TGACGCTCAGTGGAACGAAAACTCACGTTAAGGGATTTTGGTCATGCATTCTAGGTGATTATTATTTGCC
GACTACCTTGGTGATCTCGCCTTTCACGTAGTGGACAAATTCTTCCAACTGATCTGCGCGCGAGGCCAAG
CGATCTTCTTCTTGTCCAAGATAAGCCTGTCTAGCTTCAAGTATGACGGGCTGATACTGGGCCGGCAGGC
GCTCCATTGCCCAGTCGGCAGCGACATCCTTCGGCGCGATTTTGCCGGTTACTGCGCTGTACCAAATGCG
GGACAACGTAAGCACTACATTTCGCTCATCGCCAGCCCAGTCGGGCGGCGAGTTCCATAGCGTTAAGGTT
TCATTTAGCGCCTCAAATAGATCCTGTTCAGGAACCGGATCAAAGAGTTCCTCCGCCGCTGGACCTACCA
AGGCAACGCTATGTTCTCTTGCTTTTGTCAGCAAGATAGCCAGATCAATGTCGATCGTGGCTGGCTCGAA
GATACCAGCAAGAATGTCATTGCGCTGCCATTCTCCAAATTGCAGTTCGCGCTTAGCTGGATAACGCCAC
GGAATGATGTCGTCGTGCACAACAATGGTGACTTCTACAGCGCGGAGAATCTCACTCTCTCCAGGGGAAG
CCGAAGTTTCCAAAAGGTCGTTGATCAAAGCTCGCCGCGTTGTTTCATCAAGCCTTACGGTCACCGTAAC
CAGCAAATCAATATCACTGTGTGGCTTCAGGCCGCCATCCACTGCGGAGCCGTACAAATGTACGGCCAGC
AACGTCGGTTCGAGATGGCGCTCGATGACGCCAACTACCTCTGATAGTTGAGTCGATACTTCGGCGATCA
CCGCTTCCCTCATGCGAAACGATCCTCATCCTGTCTCTTGATCAGATATTGATCCCCTGCGCCATCAGAT
CCTTGGCGGCAAGAAAGCCATCCAGTTTACTTTGCAGGGCTTCCCAACCTTACCAGAGGGCGCCCCAGCT
GGCAATTCCGGTTCGCTTGCTAAGCTTGC
Features (pLannotate 1.2.2; 4 found; start..end, strand, type, name):
   1833..2421    -  rep_origin     ori: high-copy-number ColE1/pMB1/pBR322/pUC origin of replication
   2515..3303    -  CDS            aadA: S3AD_ECOLX - Experimental evidence at protein level: Swiss-Prot protein existence level 1. Mediates bacterial resistance to the antibiotics streptomycin and spectinomycin. From Escherichia coli.
   3335..3451    -  CDS            tnpA (fragment): TN5P_ECOLX - Also known as tnp. Experimental evidence at protein level: Swiss-Prot protein existence level 1. Mediates transposition of transposon Tn5 by a 'cut and paste' mechanism. First, the monomeric transposase binds the 19 bp inverted DNA repeats flanking the transposon. Then, dimerization of the DNA- bound transposase creates a synaptic DNA complex. After nicking of the first DNA strand, excision of the transposon proceeds through a series of intermediates. The transposase then mediates the insertion of the transposon at a new site by strand transfer. The activity of the wild- type tran
   3452..25      -  misc_feature   MCS (fragment) (across the origin): pUC18/19 multiple cloning site
