[The description below was written by a language model from this plasmid's Addgene catalogue record and pLannotate feature annotations shown in this document.]
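Description:
pL0_AC-BCA is a Level 0 part plasmid for the Universal Loop assembly system, built on the pL0R backbone and classified as a synthetic biology vector. It is a small plasmid of about 3.5 kb that is maintained in E. coli, where a high-copy ColE1/pUC-type origin drives replication and the aadA gene, encoding an aminoglycoside adenylyltransferase, confers spectinomycin (and streptomycin) resistance. Apart from these two elements, the automated annotation detects only a short fragment resembling the Tn5 transposase coding sequence and a remnant of a pUC18/19 multiple cloning site spanning the sequence origin. Both are most likely backbone leftovers rather than functional parts.

The payload is the BCA promoter, a roughly 1.4 kb regulatory region from gene 51305 of the diatom Phaeodactylum tricornutum, inserted by Gibson cloning. The promoter itself is not annotated in the feature table, but it presumably lies in the large unannotated stretch of the sequence. It was "domesticated" by mutating internal SapI sites, so that the part is not cut internally when that type IIS enzyme is used during assembly. The part is flanked by the A and C overhangs, which define its position and orientation when several Level 0 parts are combined in a one-pot type IIS reaction. As a stored promoter module, it is meant to be joined with coding sequences, tags and terminators to build Level 1 transcription units, presumably for transgene expression in diatoms. The record does not describe the promoter's strength or regulation.
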