Addgene plasmid #202105: pL0_AC-BCA
Purpose: Level 0 plasmid containing the promoter from gene 51305 from Phaeodactylum tricornutum with AC overhangs used to build a level 1 construct.
Depositing lab: Christopher Dupont. Depositing organization: J. Craig Venter Institute (JCVI). Publication: Universal loop assembly: open, efficient and cross-kingdom DNA fabrication. Pollak B, Matute T, Nunez I, Cerda A, Lopez C, Vargas V, Kan A, Bielinski V, von Dassow P, Dupont CL, Federici F. Synth Biol (Oxf). 2020;5(1):ysaa001. doi: 10.1093/synbio/ysaa001. Epub 2020 Feb 5. PubMed 32161816.
Backbone
  Vector backbone: pL0R
  Vector type: Synthetic Biology
Growth in bacteria
  Bacterial resistance: Spectinomycin, 50 μg/mL
  Growth temperature: 37°C
  Growth strain: DH5alpha
  Copy number: High Copy
Gene/Insert
  Gene/Insert name: BCA promoter
  Species: Phaeodactylum tricornutum
  Insert size (bp): 1405
  Mutation: Promoter sequence mutated to remove sapI sites for domestication
  Cloning method: Gibson Cloning
How to cite: pL0_AC-BCA was a gift from Christopher Dupont (Addgene plasmid # 202105 ; http://n2t.net/addgene:202105 ; RRID:Addgene_202105)
